>Addgene plasmid #11453 | pHMMa.PH0999 | addgene partial sequence | sequence record 18246 | 11453 with T7
GATCCCTGAATATTTTGTTTACTTTAGAAGGAGATATACATATGCCTGAAGAAGCCTTAATAGTTGTTGA
TATGCAGAGAGATTTCATGCCTGGAGGAGCTCTTCCGGTTCCTGAGGGAGATAAGATAATTCCAAAGGTT
AACGAGTACATAAGGAAGTTTAAGGAAAAGGGAGCTTTAATAGTGGCCACAAGGGATTGGCATCCTGAAA
ATCACATAAGCTTTAGGGAGAGGGGAGGCCCCTGGCCCAGGCATTGCGTTCAAAACACTCCTGGTGCAGA
GTTCGTGGTAGATTTACCGGAAGATGCCGTGATCATTTCGAAAGCTACAGAGCCAGATAAAGAAGCATAT
TCTGGCTTTGAAGGTACAGATCTTGCGAAAATTCTAAGAGGGAATGGAGTTAAGAGAGTTTATATCTGTG
GTGTTGCTACGGAGTACTGCGTCAGGGCAACGGCCTTAGACGCTCTTAAGCATGGGTTTGAAGTCTACCT
CTTAAGGGATGCAGTAAAGGGAATCAAACCTGAAGACGAGGAGAGAGCCCTTGAGGAGATGAAATCTAGA
GGGATTAAGATCGTTCAGTTTTAAGGATCCCCGGGTACCGAGCTCGAATTCATCGATGATATCAGATCCG
GCTGCTAACAAAGCCCGAAAGGAAGCTGAGTTGGCTGCTGCCACCGCTGAGCAATAACTAGCATAACCCC
TTGGGGCCTCTAAACGGGTCTTGAGGGGTTTTTTGCTGAAAGGAGGAACTATATCCGGATATCCACAGGA
CGGGTGTGGTCGCCATGATCGCGTAGTC
