[The description below was written by a language model from this plasmid's Addgene catalogue record.]
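Description:
pHMMa.PH0999 is a bacterial expression plasmid built on the pHMMa backbone (about 3.2 kb without insert) that carries the pyrazinamidase gene PH0999 from the hyperthermophilic archaeon Pyrococcus horikoshii. The roughly 540 bp coding sequence was inserted by restriction cloning between NdeI at the 5′ end and BamHI at the 3′ end, and both sites remain intact, so the insert can be excised or exchanged. The plasmid is maintained at high copy number in E. coli and selected with ampicillin. The record does not name the origin of replication, and no feature table is available to confirm individual elements.

The promoter is not stated explicitly. However, the listed sequencing primers are the standard T7 promoter and T7 terminator primers, and the depositor recommends expression in a BL21(DE3) derivative, which supplies T7 RNA polymerase. Together these point to a T7-driven expression cassette flanking the insert. The record does not say whether the backbone adds a fusion partner or affinity tag to the protein. For protein production the depositor recommends a BL21(DE3) Star host that also carries a companion plasmid, pSJS1244. This second plasmid confers spectinomycin resistance and supports expression of genes containing codons rare in E. coli, which is a common problem with archaeal sequences. The distributed DH5alpha stock is intended for propagation only, not expression. The associated publication describes the crystal structure and catalytic mechanism of this enzyme, so the construct's main use is recombinant overproduction of P. horikoshii pyrazinamidase for structural and biochemical study.
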