Addgene plasmid #11453: pHMMa.PH0999
Depositing lab: Sung-Hou Kim. Depositing organization: Lawrence Berkeley National Laboratory. Publication: Crystal structure and mechanism of catalysis of a pyrazinamidase from Pyrococcus horikoshii. Du X, Wang W, Kim R, Yakota H, Nguyen H, Kim SH. Biochemistry. 2001 Nov 27. 40(47):14166-72. 10.1021/bi0115479 PubMed 11714269.
Backbone
  Vector backbone: pHMMa
  Backbone size w/o insert (bp): 3188
  Vector type: Bacterial Expression
Growth in bacteria
  Bacterial resistance: Ampicillin, 100 μg/mL
  Growth temperature: 37°C
  Growth strain: DH5alpha
  Copy number: High Copy
Gene/Insert
  Gene/Insert name: pyrazinamidase
  Species: P. horikoshii
  Insert size (bp): 540
  GenBank ID: BAA30096 PH0999 NP_142913
  Entrez Gene: PH0999
  Cloning method: Restriction Enzyme; 5′ cloning site NdeI (not destroyed); 3′ cloning site BamHI (not destroyed)
  Sequencing primers: 5′ TAATACGACTCACTATAGGG; 3′ GCTAGTTATTGCTCAGCGG
Terms and licenses: Academic/Nonprofit Terms; Industry Terms: Not Available to Industry
Depositor comments: Please note that the plasmid pHMMa.PH0999 contains an Ampicillin resistance marker, and the BL21 bacterial strain contains a plasmid, pSJS1244, that confers spectinomycin resistance and allows for expression of genes with rare codons. Addgene provides this plasmid in the DH5alpha bacterial strain. For expression, please use BL21(DE3).Star/pSJS1244
How to cite: pHMMa.PH0999 was a gift from Sung-Hou Kim (Addgene plasmid # 11453 ; http://n2t.net/addgene:11453 ; RRID:Addgene_11453)
